>Addgene plasmid #51444 | TALEN-CCR5L18-NtermN1 | depositor full sequence | sequence record 78455 | TALEN CCR5 Left (L18) N1 N-term
GACGGATCGGGAGATCTCCCGATCCCCTATGGTCGACTCTCAGTACAATCTGCTCTGATGCCGCATAGTT
AAGCCAGTATCTGCTCCCTGCTTGTGTGTTGGAGGTCGCTGAGTAGTGCGCGAGCAAAATTTAAGCTACA
ACAAGGCAAGGCTTGACCGACAATTGCATGAAGAATCTGCTTAGGGTTAGGCGTTTTGCGCTGCTTCGCG
ATGTACGGGCCAGATATACGCGTTGACATTGATTATTGACTAGTTATTAATAGTAATCAATTACGGGGTC
ATTAGTTCATAGCCCATATATGGAGTTCCGCGTTACATAACTTACGGTAAATGGCCCGCCTGGCTGACCG
CCCAACGACCCCCGCCCATTGACGTCAATAATGACGTATGTTCCCATAGTAACGCCAATAGGGACTTTCC
ATTGACGTCAATGGGTGGACTATTTACGGTAAACTGCCCACTTGGCAGTACATCAAGTGTATCATATGCC
AAGTACGCCCCCTATTGACGTCAATGACGGTAAATGGCCCGCCTGGCATTATGCCCAGTACATGACCTTA
TGGGACTTTCCTACTTGGCAGTACATCTACGTATTAGTCATCGCTATTACCATGGTGATGCGGTTTTGGC
AGTACATCAATGGGCGTGGATAGCGGTTTGACTCACGGGGATTTCCAAGTCTCCACCCCATTGACGTCAA
TGGGAGTTTGTTTTGGCACCAAAATCAACGGGACTTTCCAAAATGTCGTAACAACTCCGCCCCATTGACG
CAAATGGGCGGTAGGCGTGTACGGTGGGAGGTCTATATAAGCAGAGCTCTCTGGCTAACTAGAGAACCCA
CTGCTTACTGGCTTATCGAAATTAATACGACTCACTATAGGGAGACCCAAGCTGGCTAGCACCATGGACT
ACAAAGACCATGACGGTGATTATAAAGATCATGACATCGATTACAAGGATGACGATGACAAGATGGCCCC
CAAGAAGAAGAGGAAGGTGGGCATTCACCGCGGGGTACCTATGGTGGACTTGAGGACACTCGGTTATTCG
CAACAGCAACAGGAGAAAATCAAGCCTAAGGTCAGGAGCACCGTCGCGCAACACCACGAGGCGCTTGTGG
GGCATGGCTTCACTCATGCGCATATTGTCGCGCTTTCACAGCACCCTGCGGCGCTTGGGACGGTGGCTGT
CAAATACCAAGATATGATTGCGGCCCTGCCCGAAGCCACGCACGAGGCAATTGTAGGGGTCGGTAAACAG
TGGTCGGGAGCGCGAGCACTTGAGGCGCTGCTGACTGTGGCGGGTGAGCTTAGGGGGCCTCCGCTCCAGC
TCGACACCGGGCAGCTGCTGCAGATCGCGAAGAGAGGGGGAGTAACAGCGGTAGAGGCAGTGCACGCCTG
GCGCAATGCGCTCACCGGGGCCCCCTTGAACCTGACCCCAGACCAGGTAGTCGCAATCGCGTCAAACGGA
GGGGGAAAGCAAGCCCTGGAAACCGTGCAAAGGTTGTTGCCGGTCCTTTGTCAAGACCACGGCCTTACAC
CGGAGCAAGTCGTGGCCATTGCATCCCACGACGGTGGCAAACAGGCTCTTGAGACGGTTCAGAGACTTCT
CCCAGTTCTCTGTCAAGCCCACGGGCTGACTCCCGATCAAGTTGTAGCGATTGCGTCGAACATTGGAGGG
AAACAAGCATTGGAGACTGTCCAACGGCTCCTTCCCGTGTTGTGTCAAGCCCACGGTTTGACGCCTGCAC
AAGTGGTCGCCATCGCCTCGAATGGCGGCGGTAAGCAGGCGCTGGAAACAGTACAGCGCCTGCTGCCTGT
ACTGTGCCAGGATCATGGACTGACCCCAGACCAGGTAGTCGCAATCGCGTCAAACGGAGGGGGAAAGCAA
GCCCTGGAAACCGTGCAAAGGTTGTTGCCGGTCCTTTGTCAAGACCACGGCCTTACACCGGAGCAAGTCG
TGGCCATTGCAAGCAACATCGGTGGCAAACAGGCTCTTGAGACGGTTCAGAGACTTCTCCCAGTTCTCTG
TCAAGCCCACGGGCTGACTCCCGATCAAGTTGTAGCGATTGCGTCGCATGACGGAGGGAAACAAGCATTG
GAGACTGTCCAACGGCTCCTTCCCGTGTTGTGTCAAGCCCACGGTTTGACGCCTGCACAAGTGGTCGCCA
TCGCCTCCAATATTGGCGGTAAGCAGGCGCTGGAAACAGTACAGCGCCTGCTGCCTGTACTGTGCCAGGA
TCATGGACTGACCCCAGACCAGGTAGTCGCAATCGCGTCACATGACGGGGGAAAGCAAGCCCTGGAAACC
GTGCAAAGGTTGTTGCCGGTCCTTTGTCAAGACCACGGCCTTACACCGGAGCAAGTCGTGGCCATTGCAT
CCCACGACGGTGGCAAACAGGCTCTTGAGACGGTTCAGAGACTTCTCCCAGTTCTCTGTCAAGCCCACGG
GCTGACTCCCGATCAAGTTGTAGCGATTGCGTCCAACGGTGGAGGGAAACAAGCATTGGAGACTGTCCAA
CGGCTCCTTCCCGTGTTGTGTCAAGCCCACGGTTTGACGCCTGCACAAGTGGTCGCCATCGCCAACAACA
ACGGCGGTAAGCAGGCGCTGGAAACAGTACAGCGCCTGCTGCCTGTACTGTGCCAGGATCATGGACTGAC
CCCAGACCAGGTAGTCGCAATCGCGTCACATGACGGGGGAAAGCAAGCCCTGGAAACCGTGCAAAGGTTG
TTGCCGGTCCTTTGTCAAGACCACGGCCTTACACCGGAGCAAGTCGTGGCCATTGCAAGCAACATCGGTG
GCAAACAGGCTCTTGAGACGGTTCAGAGACTTCTCCCAGTTCTCTGTCAAGCCCACGGGCTGACTCCCGA
TCAAGTTGTAGCGATTGCGAATAACAATGGAGGGAAACAAGCATTGGAGACTGTCCAACGGCTCCTTCCC
GTGTTGTGTCAAGCCCACGGTTTGACGCCTGCACAAGTGGTCGCCATCGCCAGCCATGATGGCGGTAAGC
AGGCGCTGGAAACAGTACAGCGCCTGCTGCCTGTACTGTGCCAGGATCATGGACTGACACCCGAACAGGT
GGTCGCCATTGCTTCTAATGGGGGAGGACGGCCAGCCTTGGAGTCCATCGTAGCCCAATTGTCCAGGCCC
GATCCCGCGTTGGCTGCGTTAACGAATGACCATCTGGTGGCGTTGGCATGTCTTGGTGGACGACCCGCGC
TCGATGCAGTCAAAAAGGGTCTGCCTCATGCTCCCGCATTGATCAAAAGAACCAACCGGCGGATTCCCGA
GAGAACTTCCCATCGAGTCGCGGGATCCCAACTAGTCAAAAGTGAACTGGAGGAGAAGAAATCTGAACTT
CGTCATAAATTGAAATATGTGCCTCATGAATATATTGAATTAATTGAAATTGCCAGAAATTCCACTCAGG
ATAGAATTCTTGAAATGAAGGTAATGGAATTTTTTATGAAAGTTTATGGATATAGAGGTAAACATTTGGG
TGGATCAAGGAAACCGGACGGAGCAATTTATACTGTCGGATCTCCTATTGATTACGGTGTGATCGTGGAT
ACTAAAGCTTATAGCGGAGGTTATAATCTGCCAATTGGCCAAGCAGATGAAATGGAGCGATATGTCGAAG
AAAATCAAACACGAAACAAACATCTCAACCCTAATGAATGGTGGAAAGTCTATCCATCTTCTGTAACGGA
ATTTAAGTTTTTATTTGTGAGTGGTCACTTTAAAGGAAACTACAAAGCTCAGCTTACACGATTAAATCAT
ATCACTAATTGTAATGGAGCTGTTCTTAGTGTAGAAGAGCTTTTAATTGGTGGAGAAATGATTAAAGCCG
GCACATTAACCTTAGAGGAAGTGAGACGGAAATTTAATAACGGCGAGATAAACTTTTAAGGGCCCTTCGA
AGGTAAGCCTATCCCTAACCCTCTCCTCGGTCTCGATTCTACGCGTACCGGTCATCATCACCATCACCAT
TGAGTTTAAACCCGCTGATCAGCCTCGACTGTGCCTTCTAGTTGCCAGCCATCTGTTGTTTGCCCCTCCC
CCGTGCCTTCCTTGACCCTGGAAGGTGCCACTCCCACTGTCCTTTCCTAATAAAATGAGGAAATTGCATC
GCATTGTCTGAGTAGGTGTCATTCTATTCTGGGGGGTGGGGTGGGGCAGGACAGCAAGGGGGAGGATTGG
GAAGACAATAGCAGGCATGCTGGGGATGCGGTGGGCTCTATGGCTTCTGAGGCGGAAAGAACCAGCTGGG
GCTCTAGGGGGTATCCCC
[124 nt withheld, positions 4289-4412]
C
[32 nt withheld, positions 4414-4445]
CA
[57 nt withheld, positions 4448-4504]
A
[49 nt withheld, positions 4506-4554]
CCTTTGACGTTGGAGTCCACGTTCTTT
[37 nt withheld, positions 4582-4618]
ACCCTATCTCGGTCTATTCTTTTGATTTATAAGGGATTTTGGGGATTTCGGCCTATTGGTTAAAAAATGA
GCTGATTTAACAAAAATTTAACGCGAATTAATTCTGTGGAATGTGTGTCAGTTAGGGTGTGGAAAGTCCC
CAGGCTCCCCAGGCAGGCAGAAGTATGCAAAGCATGCATCTCAATTAGTCAGCAACCAGGTGTGGAAAGT
CCCCAGGCTCCCCAGCAGGCAGAAGTATGCAAAGCATGCATCTCAATTAGTCAGCAACCATAGTCCCGCC
CCTAACTCCGCCCATCCCGCCCCTAACTCCGCCCAGTTCCGCCCATTCTCCGCCCCATGGCTGACTAATT
TTTTTTATTTATGCAGAGGCCGAGGCCGCCTCTGCCTCTGAGCTATTCCAGAAGTAGTGAGGAGGCTTTT
TTGGAGGCCTAGGCTTTTGCAAAAAGCTCCCGGGAGCTTGTATATCCATTTTCGGATCTGATCAGCACGT
GTTGACAATTAATCATCGGCATAGTATATCGGCATAGTATAATACGACAAGGTGAGGAACTAAACCATGG
CCAAGCCTTTGTCTCAAGAAGAATCCACCCTCATTGAAAGAGCAACGGCTACAATCAACAGCATCCCCAT
CTCTGAAGACTACAGCGTCGCCAGCGCAGCTCTCTCTAGCGACGGCCGCATCTTCACTGGTGTCAATGTA
TATCATTTTACTGGGGGACCTTGTGCAGAACTCGTGGTGCTGGGCACTGCTGCTGCTGCGGCAGCTGGCA
ACCTGACTTGTATCGTCGCGATCGGAAATGAGAACAGGGGCATCTTGAGCCCCTGCGGACGGTGTCGACA
GGTGCTTCTCGATCTGCATCCTGGGATCAAAGCGATAGTGAAGGACAGTGATGGACAGCCGACGGCAGTT
GGGATTCGTGAATTGCTGCCCTCTGGTTATGTGTGGGAGGGCTAAGCACTTCGTGGCCGAGGAGCAGGAC
TGACACGTGCTACGAGATTTCGATTCCACCGCCGCCTTCTATGAAAGGTTGGGCTTCGGAATCGTTTTCC
GGGACGCCGGCTGGATGATCCTCCAGCGCGGGGATCTCATGCTGGAGTTCTTCGCCCACCCCAACTTGTT
TATTGCAGCTTATAATGGTTACAAATAAAGCAATAGCATCACAAATTTCACAAATAAAGCATTTTTTTCA
CTGCATTCTAGTTGTGGTTTGTCCAAACTCATCAATGTATCTTATCATGTCTGTATACCGTCGACCTCTA
GCTAGAGCTTGGCGTAATCATGGTCATAGCTGTTTCCTGTGTGAAATTGTTATCCGCTCACAATTCCACA
CAACATACGAGCCGGAAGCATAAAGTGTAAAGCCTGGGGTGCCTAATGAGTGAGCTAACTCACATTAATT
GCGTTGCGCTCACTGCCCGCTTTCCAGTCGGGAAACCTGTCGTGCCAGCTGCATTAATGAATCGGCCAAC
GCGCGGGGAGAGGCGGTTTGCGTATTGGGCGCTCTTCCGCTTCCTCGCTCACTGACTCGCTGCGCTCGGT
CGTTCGGCTGCGGCGAGCGGTATCAGCTCACTCAAAGGCGGTAATACGGTTATCCACAGAATCAGGGGAT
AACGCAGGAAAGAACATGTGAGCAAAAGGCCAGCAAAAGGCCAGGAACCGTAAAAAGGCCGCGTTGCTGG
CGTTTTTCCATAGGCTCCGCCCCCCTGACGAGCATCACAAAAATCGACGCTCAAGTCAGAGGTGGCGAAA
CCCGACAGGACTATAAAGATACCAGGCGTTTCCCCCTGGAAGCTCCCTCGTGCGCTCTCCTGTTCCGACC
CTGCCGCTTACCGGATACCTGTCCGCCTTTCTCCCTTCGGGAAGCGTGGCGCTTTCTCAATGCTCACGCT
GTAGGTATCTCAGTTCGGTGTAGGTCGTTCGCTCCAAGCTGGGCTGTGTGCACGAACCCCCCGTTCAGCC
CGACCGCTGCGCCTTATCCGGTAACTATCGTCTTGAGTCCAACCCGGTAAGACACGACTTATCGCCACTG
GCAGCAGCCACTGGTAACAGGATTAGCAGAGCGAGGTATGTAGGCGGTGCTACAGAGTTCTTGAAGTGGT
GGCCTAACTACGGCTACACTAGAAGGACAGTATTTGGTATCTGCGCTCTGCTGAAGCCAGTTACCTTCGG
AAAAAGAGTTGGTAGCTCTTGATCCGGCAAACAAACCACCGCTGGTAGCGGTGGTTTTTTTGTTTGCAAG
CAGCAGATTACGCGCAGAAAAAAAGGATCTCAAGAAGATCCTTTGATCTTTTCTACGGGGTCTGACGCTC
AGTGGAACGAAAACTCACGTTAAGGGATTTTGGTCATGAGATTATCAAAAAGGATCTTCACCTAGATCCT
TTTAAATTAAAAATGAAGTTTTAAATCAATCTAAAGTATATATGAGTAAACTTGGTCTGACAGTTACCAA
TGCTTAATCAGTGAGGCACCTATCTCAGCGATCTGTCTATTTCGTTCATCCATAGTTGCCTGACTCCCCG
TCGTGTAGATAACTACGATACGGGAGGGCTTACCATCTGGCCCCAGTGCTGCAATGATACCGCGAGACCC
ACGCTCACCGGCTCCAGATTTATCAGCAATAAACCAGCCAGCCGGAAGGGCCGAGCGCAGAAGTGGTCCT
GCAACTTTATCCGCCTCCATCCAGTCTATTAATTGTTGCCGGGAAGCTAGAGTAAGTAGTTCGCCAGTTA
ATAGTTTGCGCAACGTTGTTGCCATTGCTACAGGCATCGTGGTGTCACGCTCGTCGTTTGGTATGGCTTC
ATTCAGCTCCGGTTCCCAACGATCAAGGCGAGTTACATGATCCCCCATGTTGTGCAAAAAAGCGGTTAGC
TCCTTCGGTCCTCCGATCGTTGTCAGAAGTAAGTTGGCCGCAGTGTTATCACTCATGGTTATGGCAGCAC
TGCATAATTCTCTTACTGTCATGCCATCCGTAAGATGCTTTTCTGTGACTGGTGAGTACTCAACCAAGTC
ATTCTGAGAATAGTGTATGCGGCGACCGAGTTGCTCTTGCCCGGCGTCAATACGGGATAATACCGCGCCA
CATAGCAGAACTTTAAAAGTGCTCATCATTGGAAAACGTTCTTCGGGGCGAAAACTCTCAAGGATCTTAC
CGCTGTTGAGATCCAGTTCGATGTAACCCACTCGTGCACCCAACTGATCTTCAGCATCTTTTACTTTCAC
CAGCGTTTCTGGGTGAGCAAAAACAGGAAGGCAAAATGCCGCAAAAAAGGGAATAAGGGCGACACGGAAA
TGTTGAATACTCATACTCTTCCTTTTTCAATATTATTGAAGCATTTATCAGGGTTATTGTCTCATGAGCG
GATACATATTTGAATGTATTTAGAAAAATAAACAAATAGGGGTTCCGCGCACATTTCCCCGAAAAGTGCC
ACCTGACGTC
Features (pLannotate 1.2.2; 26 found; start..end, strand, type, name):
     36..80      -  misc_feature   bom (fragment): basis of mobility region from pBR322
    235..614     +  enhancer       CMV enhancer: human cytomegalovirus immediate early enhancer
    615..818     +  promoter       CMV promoter: human cytomegalovirus (CMV) immediate early promoter
    814..847     +  LTR            5' LTR (truncated) (fragment): truncated 5' long terminal repeat (LTR) from HIV-1
    863..881     +  promoter       T7 promoter: promoter for bacteriophage T7 RNA polymerase
    907..972     +  CDS            3xFLAG: three tandem FLAG® epitope tags, followed by an enterokinase cleavage site
   1024..1533    +  CDS            avrBs3 (fragment): AVRB3_XANEU - Experimental evidence at protein level: Swiss-Prot protein existence level 1. Avirulence protein. Acts as a transcription factor in C.annuum plants. In susceptible plants lacking the Bs3 resistance gene induces expression of a number of genes, including genes homologous to a family of auxin-induced genes, alpha-expansin genes, pectate lyase, anthocyanidin glucoside rhamnosyl transferase and at least one transcription factor, UPA20. Their expression leads to plant hypertrophy in mesophyll cells, probably mainly mediated by UPA20 (PubMed:17962565). In resistant plants induces the h
   3124..3330    +  CDS            pthXo1 (fragment): PTHX1_XANOP - Also known as tal2b. Experimental evidence at protein level: Swiss-Prot protein existence level 1. Avirulence protein. Acts as a transcription factor in rice, inducing expression of a number of host genes including SWEET11 (Os8N3, XA13, AC Q6YZF3) in susceptible plants with the Xa13 allele. Plants with the xa13 allele, which has an altered promoter, are resistant to bacterial blight caused by this bacterial strain and do not induce SWEET11. The xa13 allele elicits an atypical hypersensitive response (HR). PthXo1 binds SWEET11 promoter DNA in a sequence-specific manner. From Xanth
   3319..3906    +  CDS            FokI cleavage domain: nonspecific DNA cleavage domain of the FokI endonuclease (Li et al., 1992) must dimerize to be catalytically active
   3922..3963    +  CDS            V5 tag: epitope tag from simian virus 5
   4019..4243    +  polyA_signal   bGH poly(A) signal: bovine growth hormone polyadenylation signal
   4247..4268    +  promoter       SV40 promoter (fragment): SV40 enhancer and early promoter
   4289..4717    +  rep_origin     f1 ori (sequence partly withheld): f1 bacteriophage origin of replication; arrow indicates direction of (+) strand synthesis
   4731..5061    +  promoter       SV40 promoter: SV40 enhancer and early promoter
   5109..5156    +  promoter       EM7 promoter: synthetic bacterial promoter&nbsp
   5175..5573    +  CDS            BSD: blasticidin S deaminase; Aspergillus terreus BSD; confers resistance to blasticidin
   5574..5601    +  CDS            BleoR (fragment): antibiotic-binding protein; Sh ble from Streptoalloteichus hindustanus; confers resistance to bleomycin, phleomycin, and Zeocin™
   5611..5736    +  CDS            ble (fragment): BLE_KLEPN - Experimental evidence at protein level: Swiss-Prot protein existence level 1. Binding protein with a strong affinity to the bleomycin family of antibiotics. Binds to CL990; an antimitotic-antibiotic compound. From Klebsiella pneumoniae.
   5731..5852    +  polyA_signal   SV40 poly(A) signal: SV40 polyadenylation signal
   5925..5941    -  protein_bind   lac operator: The lac repressor binds to the lac operator to inhibit transcription in E. coli. This inhibition can be relieved by adding lactose or isopropyl-β-D-thiogalactopyranoside (IPTG). lac repressor encoded by lacI
   5949..5979    -  promoter       lac promoter: promoter for the E. coli lac operon
   5994..6015    -  protein_bind   CAP binding site: CAP binding activates transcription in the presence of cAMP. E. coli catabolite activator protein
   6028..6120    -  CDS            lacI (fragment): lac repressor; lacI; The lac repressor binds to the lac operator to inhibit transcription in E. coli. This inhibition can be relieved by adding lactose or isopropyl-β-D-thiogalactopyranoside (IPTG).
   6303..6891    -  rep_origin     ori: high-copy-number ColE1/pMB1/pBR322/pUC origin of replication
   7062..7922    -  CDS            AmpR: β-lactamase; bla; confers resistance to ampicillin, carbenicillin, and related antibiotics
   7923..8027    -  promoter       AmpR promoter: bla
