[The description below was written by a language model from this plasmid's Addgene catalogue record and pLannotate feature annotations shown in this document.]
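Description:
TALEN-CCR5L18-NtermN1 is an 8,058 bp mammalian expression plasmid built on the JDS70 TALEN backbone. It encodes the left-half-site nuclease (L18) of a TALEN pair directed at the CCR5A site in CCR5. It is maintained in E. coli through a high-copy ColE1/pUC-type origin and an ampicillin resistance gene, and it also carries an f1 phage origin. Downstream of the TALEN cassette, an SV40 promoter paired with the bacterial EM7 promoter drives a blasticidin S deaminase gene, followed by an SV40 polyadenylation signal. This would allow blasticidin selection in mammalian cells. The short bleomycin-resistance fragments annotated after it appear to be remnants rather than a functional marker.

The synthetic insert of about 3 kb is transcribed from the CMV enhancer/promoter and terminated by the bGH polyadenylation signal. A T7 promoter sits just upstream of the coding region and could support in vitro transcription. The open reading frame begins with an N-terminal 3xFLAG tag, followed by a TAL effector N-terminal segment (the Δ152 truncation). The unannotated stretch between the N- and C-terminal TAL matches presumably holds the repeat array that specifies the target sequence. This is followed by the +63 TAL C-terminal segment and the FokI cleavage domain in its EL form, an obligate-heterodimer variant that must pair with a complementary FokI partner on the right-half-site TALEN to cut DNA. A V5 tag sequence is annotated after FokI, but the record does not indicate whether it is translated.

The "N1" designation refers to a K150Q substitution in the N-terminal domain. The associated work profiled TALEN specificity and engineered nucleases with improved DNA-cleavage specificity, so this construct serves as one of the variants for comparing on- and off-target cleavage.
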