Addgene plasmid #51444: TALEN-CCR5L18-NtermN1
Purpose: Expresses TALEN targeting left CCR5A site (L18) with N1 N-terminal domain
Depositing lab: David Liu. Depositing organization: Harvard University. Publication: Broad specificity profiling of TALENs results in engineered nucleases with improved DNA-cleavage specificity. Guilinger JP, Pattanayak V, Reyon D, Tsai SQ, Sander JD, Joung JK, Liu DR. Nat Methods. 2014 Apr;11(4):429-35. doi: 10.1038/nmeth.2845. Epub 2014 Feb 16. PubMed 24531420.
Backbone
  Vector backbone: JDS70
  Backbone manufacturer: Joung lab
  Backbone size w/o insert (bp): 5055
  Total vector size (bp): 8058
  Modifications to backbone: TAL N-terminal: ∆152 (Miller et al. 2011) TAL C-terminus: +63 (Miller et al. 2011) FOKI: EL
  Vector type: Mammalian Expression, TALEN
Growth in bacteria
  Bacterial resistance: Ampicillin, 100 μg/mL
  Growth temperature: 37°C
  Growth strain: XL1 Blue
  Copy number: High Copy
Gene/Insert
  Gene/Insert name: TALEN CCR5 Left (L18) N1 N-term
  Species: Synthetic
  Insert size (bp): 3003
  Mutation: K150Q
  Promoter: CMV
  Tag / fusion protein: 3xFLAG (N terminal on insert); Fok1 EL variant (C terminal on insert)
  Cloning method: Ligation Independent Cloning
  Sequencing primers: 5′ TAATACGACTCACTATAGG; 3′ GCTGATCAGCGGGTTTAAAC
Terms and licenses: Academic/Nonprofit Terms; Industry Terms: Not Available to Industry
How to cite: TALEN-CCR5L18-NtermN1 was a gift from David Liu (Addgene plasmid # 51444 ; http://n2t.net/addgene:51444 ; RRID:Addgene_51444)
