>Addgene plasmid #51444 | TALEN-CCR5L18-NtermN1 | depositor partial sequence | sequence record 78456 | T7
CAGGACTAAAGACATGACGGTGATTATAAAGATCATGACATCGATTACAAGGATGACGATGACAAGATGG
CCCCCAAGAAGAAGAGGAAGGTGGGCATTCACCGCGGGGTACCTATGGTGGACTTGAGGACACTCGGTTA
TTCGCAACAGCAACAGGAGAAAATCAAGCCTAAGGTCAGGAGCACCGTCGCGCAACACCACGAGGCGCTT
GTGGGGCATGGCTTCACTCATGCGCATATTGTCGCGCTTTCACAGCACCCTGCGGCGCTTGGGACGGTGG
CTGTCAAATACCAAGATATGATTGCGGCCCTGCCCGAAGCCACGCACGAGGCAATTGTAGGGGTCGGTAA
ACAGTGGTCGGGAGCGCGAGCACTTGAGGCGCTGCTGACTGTGGCGGGTGAGCTTAGGGGGCCTCCGCTC
CAGCTCGACACCGGGCAGCTGCTGCAGATCGCGAAGAGAGGGGGAGTAACAGCGGTAGAGGCAGTGCACG
CCTGGCGCAATGCGCTCACCGGGGCCCCCTTGAACCTGACCCCAGACCAGGTAGTCGCAATCGCGTCAAA
CGGAGGGGGAAAGCAAGCCCTGGAAACCGTGCAAAGGTTGTTGCCGGTCCTTTGTCAAGACCACGGCCTT
ACACCGGAGCAAGTCGTGGCCATTGCATCCCACGACGGTGGCAAACAGGCTCTTGAGACGGTTCAGAGAC
TTCTCCCAGTTCTCTGTCAAGCCCACGGGCTGACTCCCGATCAAGTTGTAGCGATTGCGTCGAACATTGG
AGGGAAACAAGCATTGGAGACTGTCCAACGGCTCCCTCCCGTGTTGTGTCAAGCCCACGGTTTGACGCCT
GCACAAGTGG
