>Addgene plasmid #51444 | TALEN-CCR5L18-NtermN1 | depositor partial sequence | sequence record 78457 | TALEN-fwd2
CGGAGGGGGAAGCAGCCCTGGAACCGTGCAAGGTTGTTGCCGGTCCTTTGTCAAGACCACGGCCTTACAC
CGGAGCAAGTCGTGGCCATTGCATCCCACGACGGTGGCAAACAGGCTCTTGAGACGGTTCAGAGACTTCT
CCCAGTTCTCTGTCAAGCCCACGGGCTGACTCCCGATCAAGTTGTAGCGATTGCGTCGAACATTGGAGGG
AAACAAGCATTGGAGACTGTCCAACGGCTCCTTCCCGTGTTGTGTCAAGCCCACGGTTTGACGCCTGCAC
AAGTGGTCGCCATCGCCTCGAATGGCGGCGGTAAGCAGGCGCTGGAAACAGTACAGCGCCTGCTGCCTGT
ACTGTGCCAGGATCATGGACTGACCCCAGACCAGGTAGTCGCAATCGCGTCAAACGGAGGGGGAAAGCAA
GCCCTGGAAACCGTGCAAAGGTTGTTGCCGGTCCTTTGTCAAGACCACGGCCTTACACCGGAGCAAGTCG
TGGCCATTGCAAGCAACATCGGTGGCAAACAGGCTCTTGAGACGGTTCAGAGACTTCTCCCAGTTCTCTG
TCAAGCCCACGGGCTGACTCCCGATCAAGTTGTAGCGATTGCGTCGCATGACGGAGGGAAACAAGCATTG
GAGACTGTCCAACGGCTCCTTCCCGTGTTGTGTCAAGCCCACGGTTTGACGCCTGCACAAGTGGTCGCCA
TCGCCTCCAATATTGGCGGTAAGCAGGCGCTGGAAACAGTACAGCGCCTGCTGCCTGTACTGTGCCAGGA
TCATGGACTGACCCCAGACCAGGTAGTCGCAATCGCGTCACATGACGGGGGAAAGCAAGCCCTGGAAACG
TGCAAAGGGT
