>Addgene plasmid #51444 | TALEN-CCR5L18-NtermN1 | depositor partial sequence | sequence record 78458 | TALEN-rev2
TGAGCATGGCGACCACCTGTTCGGGTGTCAGTCCATGATCCTGGCACAGTACAGGCAGCAGGCGCTGTAC
TGTTTCCAGCGCCTGCTTACCGCCATCATGGCTGGCGATGGCGACCACTTGTGCAGGCGTCAAACCGTGG
GCTTGACACAACACGGGAAGGAGCCGTTGGACAGTCTCCAATGCTTGTTTCCCTCCATTGTTATTCGCAA
TCGCTACAACTTGATCGGGAGTCAGCCCGTGGGCTTGACAGAGAACTGGGAGAAGTCTCTGAACCGTCTC
AAGAGCCTGTTTGCCACCGATGTTGCTTGCAATGGCCACGACTTGCTCCGGTGTAAGGCCGTGGTCTTGA
CAAAGGACCGGCAACAACCTTTGCACGGTTTCCAGGGCTTGCTTTCCCCCGTCATGTGACGCGATTGCGA
CTACCTGGTCTGGGGTCAGTCCATGATCCTGGCACAGTACAGGCAGCAGGCGCTGTACTGTTTCCAGCGC
CTGCTTACCGCCGTTGTTGTTGGCGATGGCGACCACTTGTGCAGGCGTCAAACCGTGGGCTTGACACAAC
ACGGGAAGGAGCCGTTGGACAGTCTCCAATGCTTGTTTCCCTCCACCGTTGGACGCAATCGCTACAACTT
GATCGGGAGTCAGCCCGTGGGCTTGACAGAGAACTGGGAGAAGTCTCTGAACCGTCTCAAGAGCCTGTTT
GCCACCGTCGTGGGATGCAATGGCCACGACTTGCTCCGGTGTAAGGCCGTGGTCTTGACAAAGGACCGGC
AACAACCTTTGCACGGTTTCCAGGGCTTGCTTTCCCCCCTCATGTGACGCGATTGCGACTACCTGGTCTG
GGGTCAGTCC
