>Addgene plasmid #51444 | TALEN-CCR5L18-NtermN1 | depositor partial sequence | sequence record 78459 | TALEN-rev1
GGTAGCGTAAATCGAGACGAGGAGAGGGTTAGGGATAGGCTTACCTTCGAAGGGCCCTTAAAAGTTTATC
TCGCCGTTATTAAATTTCCGTCTCACTTCCTCTAAGGTTAATGTGCCGGCTTTAATCATTTCTCCACCAA
TTAAAAGCTCTTCTACACTAAGAACAGCTCCATTACAATTAGTGATATGATTTAATCGTGTAAGCTGAGC
TTTGTAGTTTCCTTTAAAGTGACCACTCACAAATAAAAACTTAAATTCCGTTACAGAAGATGGATAGACT
TTCCACCATTCATTAGGGTTGAGATGTTTGTTTCGTGTTTGATTTTCTTCGACATATCGCTCCATTTCAT
CTGCTTGGCCAATTGGCAGATTATAACCTCCGCTATAAGCTTTAGTATCCACGATCACACCGTAATCAAT
AGGAGATCCGACAGTATAAATTGCTCCGTCCGGTTTCCTTGATCCACCCAAATGTTTACCTCTATATCCA
TAAACTTTCATAAAAAATTCCATTACCTTCATTTCAAGAATTCTATCCTGAGTGGAATTTCTGGCAATTT
CAATTAATTCAATATATTCATGAGGCACATATTTCAATTTATGACGAAGTTCAGATTTCTTCTCCTCCAG
TTCACTTTTGACTAGTTGGGATCCCGCGACTCGATGGGAAGTTCTCTCGGGAATCCGCCGGTTGGTTCTT
TTGATCAATGCGGGAGCATGAGGCAGACCCTTTTTGACTGCATCGAGCGCGGGTCGTCCACCAAGACATG
CCAACGCCACCAGATGGTCATTCGTTAACGCAGCCAACGCGGGATCGGGCCTGGACAATTGGGCTACGAT
GGACTCCAAG
