>Addgene plasmid #51444 | TALEN-CCR5L18-NtermN1 | addgene partial sequence | sequence record 81194 | CMV-F 5'-CGCAAATGGGCGGTAGGCGTG-3'
AGCTCTCTGGCTAACTAGAGAACCCACTGCTTACTGGCTTATCGAAATTAATACGACTCACTATAGGGAG
ACCCAAGCTGGCTAGCACCATGGACTACAAAGACCATGACGGTGATTATAAAGATCATGACATCGATTAC
AAGGATGACGATGACAAGATGGCCCCCAAGAAGAAGAGGAAGGTGGGCATTCACCGCGGGGTACCTATGG
TGGACTTGAGGACACTCGGTTATTCGCAACAGCAACAGGAGAAAATCAAGCCTAAGGTCAGGAGCACCGT
CGCGCAACACCACGAGGCGCTTGTGGGGCATGGCTTCACTCATGCGCATATTGTCGCGCTTTCACAGCAC
CCTGCGGCGCTTGGGACGGTGGCTGTCAAATACCAAGATATGATTGCGGCCCTGCCCGAAGCCACGCACG
AGGCAATTGTAGGGGTCGGTAAACAGTGGTCGGGAGCGCGAGCACTTGAGGCGCTGCTGACTGTGGCGGG
TGAGCTTAGGGGGCCTCCGCTCCAGCTCGACACCGGGCAGCTGCTGCAGATCGCGAAGAGAGGGGGAGTA
ACAGCGGTAGAGGCAGTGCACGCCTGGCGCAATGCGCTCACCGGGGCCCCCTTGAACCTGACCCCAGACC
AGGTAGTCGCAATCGCGTCAAACGGAGGGGGAAAGCAAGCCCTGGAAACCGTGCAAAGGTTGTTGCCGGT
CCTTTGTCAAGACCACGGCCTTACACCGGAGCAAGTCGTGGCCATTGCATCCCACGACGGTGGCAAACAG
GCTCTTGAGACGGTTCAGAGACTTCTCCCAGTTCTCTGTCAAGCCCACGGGCTGACTCCCGATCAAGTTG
TAGCGATTGCG
