>Addgene plasmid #51444 | TALEN-CCR5L18-NtermN1 | addgene partial sequence | sequence record 81195 | JDS-TALEN-F 5'-TAGGGGTCGGTAAACAGTGG-3'
GGCGGGTGAGCTTAGGGGGCCTCCGCTCCAGCTCGACACCGGGCAGCTGCTGCAGATCGCGAAGAGAGGG
GGAGTAACAGCGGTAGAGGCAGTGCACGCCTGGCGCAATGCGCTCACCGGGGCCCCCTTGAACCTGACCC
CAGACCAGGTAGTCGCAATCGCGTCAAACGGAGGGGGAAAGCAAGCCCTGGAAACCGTGCAAAGGTTGTT
GCCGGTCCTTTGTCAAGACCACGGCCTTACACCGGAGCAAGTCGTGGCCATTGCATCCCACGACGGTGGC
AAACAGGCTCTTGAGACGGTTCAGAGACTTCTCCCAGTTCTCTGTCAAGCCCACGGGCTGACTCCCGATC
AAGTTGTAGCGATTGCGTCGAACATTGGAGGGAAACAAGCATTGGAGACTGTCCAACGGCTCCTTCCCGT
GTTGTGTCAAGCCCACGGTTTGACGCCTGCACAAGTGGTCGCCATCGCCTCGAATGGCGGCGGTAAGCAG
GCGCTGGAAACAGTACAGCGCCTGCTGCCTGTACTGTGCCAGGATCATGGACTGACCCCAGACCAGGTAG
TCGCAATCGCGTCAAACGGAGGGGGAAAGCAAGCCCTGGAAACCGTGCAAAGGTTGTTGCCGGTCCTTTG
TCAAGACCACGGCCTTACACCGGAGCAAGTCGTGGCCATTGCAAGCAACATCGGTGGCAAACAGGCTCTT
GAGACGGTTCAGAGACTTCTCCCAGTTCTCTGTCAAGCCCACGGGCTGACTCCCGATCAAGTTGTAGCGA
TTGCGTCGCATGACG
