>Addgene plasmid #51444 | TALEN-CCR5L18-NtermN1 | addgene partial sequence | sequence record 81196 | BGH-rev 5'-TAGAAGGCACAGTCGAGG-3'
ACCGGTACGCGTAGAATCGAGACCGAGGAGAGGGTTAGGGATAGGCTTACCTTCGAAGGGCCCTTAAAAG
TTTATCTCGCCGTTATTAAATTTCCGTCTCACTTCCTCTAAGGTTAATGTGCCGGCTTTAATCATTTCTC
CACCAATTAAAAGCTCTTCTACACTAAGAACAGCTCCATTACAATTAGTGATATGATTTAATCGTGTAAG
CTGAGCTTTGTAGTTTCCTTTAAAGTGACCACTCACAAATAAAAACTTAAATTCCGTTACAGAAGATGGA
TAGACTTTCCACCATTCATTAGGGTTGAGATGTTTGTTTCGTGTTTGATTTTCTTCGACATATCGCTCCA
TTTCATCTGCTTGGCCAATTGGCAGATTATAACCTCCGCTATAAGCTTTAGTATCCACGATCACACCGTA
ATCAATAGGAGATCCGACAGTATAAATTGCTCCGTCCGGTTTCCTTGATCCACCCAAATGTTTACCTCTA
TATCCATAAACTTTCATAAAAAATTCCATTACCTTCATTTCAAGAATTCTATCCTGAGTGGAATTTCTGG
CAATTTCAATTAATTCAATATATTCATGAGGCACATATTTCAATTTATGACGAAGTTCAGATTTCTTCTC
CTCCAGTTCACTTTTGACTAGTTGGGATCCCGCGACTCGATGGGAAGTTCTCTCGGGAATCCGCCGGTTG
GTTCTTTTGATCAATGCGGGAGCATGAGGCAGACCCTTTTTGACTGCATCGAGCGCGGGTCGTCCACCAA
GACATGCCAACGCCACCAGATGGTCATTCGTTAACGCAGCCAACGCGGGATCGGGCCTGGACAATTGGGC
TACGATGGAC
